>Addgene plasmid #38051 | pXCX.CMV.ACREB.WPRE | depositor full sequence | sequence record 48244 | pXCX.CMV.ACREB.WPRE sequence 10080 bps
AATTCATCATCAATAATATACCTTATTTTGGATTGAAGCCAATATGATAATGAGGGGGTGGAGTTTGTGA
CGTGGCGCGGGGCGTGGGAACGGGGCGGGTGACGTAGTAGTGTGGCGGAAGTGTGATGTTGCAAGTGTGG
CGGAACACATGTAAGCGACGGATGTGGCAAAAGTGACGTTTTTGGTGTGCGCCGGTGTACACAGGAAGTG
ACAATTTTCGCGCGGTTTTAGGCGGATGTTGTAGTAAATTTGGGCGTAACCGAGTAAGATTTGGCCATTT
TCGCGGGAAAACTGAATAAGAGGAAGTGAAATCTGAATAATTTTGTGTTACTCATAGCGCGTAATATTTG
TCTAGGGCCGCGGGGACTTTGACCGTTTACGTGGAGACTCGCCCAGGTGTTTTTCTCAGGTGTTTTCCGC
GTTCCGGGTCAAAGTTGGCGTTTTATTATTATAGTCAGTCTAGCTGGTTCCATAGAGCCCACCGCATCCC
CAGCATGCCTGCTATTGTCTTCCCAATCCTCCCCCTTGCTGTCCTGCCCCACCCCACCCCCCAGAATAGA
ATGACACCTACTCAGACAATGCGATGCAATTTCCTCATTTTATTAGGAAAGGACAGTGGGAGTGGCACCT
TCCAGGGTCAAGGAAGGCACGGGGGAGGGGCAAACAACAGATGGCTGGCAACTAGAAGGCACAGTCGAGG
CTGATCGTACCGAGCTCGAATTCCAGGCGGGGAGGCGGCCCAAAGGGAGATCCGACTCGTCTGAGGGCGA
AGGCGAAGACGCGGAAGAGGCCGCAGAGCCGGCAGCAGGCCGCGGGAAGGAAGGTCCGCTGGATTGAGGG
CCGAAGGGACGTAGCAGAAGGACGTCCCGCGCAGAATCCAGGTGGCAACACAGGCGAGCAGCCATGGAAA
GGACGTCAGCTTCCCCGACAACACCACGGAATTGTCAGTGCCCAACAGCCGAGCCCCTGTCCAGCAGCGG
GCAAGGCAGGCGGCGATGAGTTCCGCCGTGGCAATAGGGAGGGGGAAAGCGAAAGTCCCGGAAAGGAGCT
GACAGGTGGTGGCAATGCCCCAACCAGTGGGGGTTGCGTCAGCAAACACAGTGCACACCACGCCACGTTG
CCTGACAACGGGCCACAACTCCTCATAAAGAGACAGCAACCAGGATTTATACAAGGAGGAGAAAATGAAA
GCCATACGGGAAGCAATAGCATGATACAAAGGCATTAAAGCAGCGTATCCACATAGCGTAAAAGGAGCAA
CATAGTTAAGAATACCAGTCAATCTTTCACAAATTTTGTAATCCAGAGGTTGATTGTCGACGGATCCTCT
AGATGCATGCTCGAGCGGCCGCCCTCGAGTTTATTTGTATAGTTCATCCATGCCATGTGTAATCCCAGCA
GCTGTTACAAACTCAAGAAGGACCATGTGGTCTCTCTTTTCGTTGGGATCTTTCGAAAGGGCAGATTGTG
TGGACAGGTAATGGTTGTCTGGTAAAAGGACAGGGCCATCGCCAATTGGAGTATTTTGTTGATAATGGTC
TGCTAGTTGAACGCTTCCATCTTCAATGTTGTGTCTAATTTTGAAGTTAACTTTGATTCCATTCTTTTGT
TTGTCTGCCATGATGTATACATTGTGTGAGTTATAGTTGTATTCCAATTTGTGTCCAAGAATGTTTCCAT
CTTCTTTAAAATCAATACCTTTTAACTCGATTCTATTAACAAGGGTATCACCTTCAAACTTGACTTCAGC
ACGTGTCTTGTAGTTCCCGTCATCTTTGAAAAATATAGTTCTTTCCTGTACATAACCTTCGGGCATGGCA
CTCTTGAAAAAGTCATGCCGTTTCATATGATCTGGGTATCTCGCAAAGCATTGAAGACCATACGCAAAAG
TAGTGACAAGTGTTGGCCATGGAACAGGTAGTTTTCCAGTAGTGCAAATAAATTTAAGGGTAAGTTTTCC
GTATGTTGCATCACCTTCACCCTCTCCACTGACAGAAAATTTGTGCCCATTAACATCACCATCTAATTCA
ACAAGAATTGGGACAACTCCAGTGAAAAGTTCTTCTCCTTTACCCATGGTGGCGGCCCGGTCGACTCTAG
CTAGAGGTACCACGCGTGCCATATTATCATCGTGTTTTTCAAAGGAAAACCACGTCCCCGTGGTTCGGGG
GGCCTAGACGTTTTTTAACCTCGACTAAACACATGTAAAGCATGTGCACCGAGGCCCCAGATCAGATCCC
ATACAATGGGGTACCTTCTGGGCATCCTTCAGCCCCTTGTTGAATACGCTTGAGGAGAGCCATTTGACTC
TTTCCACAACTATCCAACTCACAACGTGGCACTGGGGTTGTGCCGCCTTTGCAGGTGTATCTTATACACG
TGGCTTTTGGCCGCAGAGGCACCTGTCGCCAGGTGGGGGGTTCCGCTGCCTGCAAAGGGTCGCTACAGAC
GTTGTTTGTCTTCAAGAAGCTTCCAGAGGAACTGCTTCCTTCACGACATTCAACAGACCTTGCATTCCTT
TGGCGAGAGGGGAAAGACCCCTAGGAATGCTCGTCAAGAAGACAGGGCCAGGTTTCCGGGCCCTCACATT
GCCAAAAGACGGCAATATGGTGGAAAATAACATATAGACAAACGCACACCGGCCTTATTCCAAGCGGCTT
CGGCCAGTAACGTTAGGGGGGGGGGAGGGAGAGGGGCGGAATTCTTAATCTGACTTGTGGCAGTAAAGGT
CCTTAAGTGCTTTTAGCTCCTCAATCAATGTTTTGTTTTGGTTTTCAAGCACTGCCACTCTGTTCTCGAG
TTCTGCCAGTTCCTGCTCCAGCTCTTCGGCCTCTTTTTCCAGCTCTTCGTTTTCACGGGCCAGTTCCTCA
GCACGTTGTTCCAGGTCAGGATCCCGACCCATTTGCTGTCCACCAGTCATGCTAGCCATATGCTTGTCAT
CGTCGTCCTTGTAGTCCATGGTGGAATTCTCGAGGCTAGCCTATAGTGAGTCGTATTAAGTACTCTAGCC
TTAAGAGCTGTAATTGAACTGGGAGTGGACACCTGTGGAGAGAAAGGCAAAGTGGATGTCAGTAAGACCA
ATAGGTGCCTATCAGAAACGCAAGAGTCTTCTCTGTCTCGACAAGCCCAGTTTCTATTGGTCTCCTTAAA
CCTGTCTTGTAACCTTGATACTTACCTGCCCAGTGCCTCACGACCAACTTCGATCCGAGCTCGGTACCAA
GCTTCCGGTCTCCCTATAGTGAGTCGTATTAATTTCGATAAGCCAGTTAAGCAGTGGGTTCTCTAGTTAG
CCAGAGAGCTCTGCTTATATAGACCTCCCACCGTACACGCCTACCGCCCATTTGCGTCAATGGGGCGGAG
TTGTTACGACATTTTGGAAAGTCCCGTTGATTTTGGTGCCAAAACAAACTCCCATTGACGTCAATGGGGT
GGAGACTTGGAAATCCCCGTGAGTCAAACCGCTATCCACGCCCATTGATGTACTGCCAAAACCGCATCAC
CATGGTAATAGCGATGACTAATACGTAGATGTACTGCCAAGTAGGAAAGTCCCATAAGGTCATGTACTGG
GCATAATGCCAGGCGGGCCATTTACCGTCATTGACGTCAATAGGGGGCGTACTTGGCATATGATACACTT
GATGTACTGCCAAGTGGGCAGTTTACCGTAAATACTCCACCCATTGACGTCAATGGAAAGTCCCTATTGG
CGTTACTATGGGAACATACGTCATTATTGACGTCAATGGGCGGGGGTCGTTGGGCGGTCAGCCAGGCGGG
CCATTTACCGTAAGTTATGTAACGCGGAACTCCATATATGGGCTATGAACTAATGACCCCGTAATTGATT
ACTATTAATAACTAGTCAATAATCAATGTCAACGCGTATATCTGGCCCGTACATCGCTAGANGATCTGGA
AGGTGCTGAGGTACGATGAGACCCGCACCAGGTGCAGACCCTGCGAGTGTGGCGGTAAACATATTAGGAA
CCAGCCTGTGATGCTGGATGTGACCGAGGAGCTGAGGCCCGATCACTTGGTGCTGGCCTGCACCCGCGCT
GAGTTTGGCTCTAGCGATGAAGATACAGATTGAGGTACTGAAATGTGTGGGCGTGGCTTAAGGGTGGGAA
AGAATATATAAGGTGGGGGTCTTATGTAGTTTTGTATCTGTTTTGCAGCAGCCGCCGCCGCCATGAGCAC
CAACTCGTTTGATGGAAGCATTGTGAGCTCATATTTGACAACGCGCATGCCCCCATGGGCCGGGGTGCGT
CAGAATGTGATGGGCTCCAGCATTGATGGTCGCCCCGTCCTGCCCGCAAACTCTACTACCTTGACCTACG
AGACCGTGTCTGGAACGCCGTTGGAGACTGCAGCCTCCGCCGCCGCTTCAGCCGCTGCAGCCACCGCCCG
CGGGATTGTGACTGACTTTGCTTTCCTGAGCCCGCTTGCAAGCAGTGCAGCTTCCCGTTCATCCGCCCGC
GATGACAAGTTGACGGCTCTTTTGGCACAATTGGATTCTTTGACCCGGGAACTTAATGTCGTTTCTCAGC
AGCTGTTGGATCTGCGCCAGCAGGTTTCTGCCCTGAAGGCTTCCTCCCCTCCCAATGCGGTTTAAAACAT
AAATAAAAAACCAGACTCTGTTTGGATTTGGATCAAGCAAGTGTCTTGCTGTCTTTATTTAGGGGTTTTG
CGCGCGCGGTAGGCCCGGGACCAGCGGTCTCGGTCGTTGAGGGTCCTGTGTATTTTTTCCAGGACGTGGT
AAAGGTGACTCTGGATGTTCAGATACATGGGCATAAGCCCGTCTCTGGGGTGGAGGTAGCACCACTGCAG
AGCTTCATGCTGCGGGGTGGTGTTGTAGATGATCCAGTCGTAGCAGGAGCGCTGGGCGTGGTGCCTAAAA
ATGTCTTTCAGTAGCAAGCTGATTGCCAGGGGCAGGCCCTTGGTGTAAGTGTTTACAAAGCGGTTAAGCT
GGGATGGGTGCATACGTGGGGATATGAGATGCATCTTGGACTGTATTTTTAGGTTGGCTATGTTCCCAGC
CATATCCCTCCGGGGATTCATGTTGTGCAGAACCACCAGCACAGTGTATCCGGTGCACTTGGGAAATTTG
TCATGTAGCTTAGAAGGAAATGCGTGGAAGAACTTGGAGACGCCCTTGTGACCTCCAAGATTTTCCATGC
ATTCGTCCATAATGATGGCAATGGGCCCACGGGCGGCGGCCTGGGCGAAGATATTTCTGGGATCACTAAC
GTCATAGTTGTGTTCCAGGATGAGATCGTCATAGGCCATTTTTACAAAGCGCGGGCGGAGGGTGCCAGAC
TGCGGTATAATGGTTCCATCCGGCCCAGGGGCGTAGTTACCCTCACAGATTTGCATTTCCCACGCTTTGA
GTTCAGATGGGGGGATCATGTCTACCTGCGGGGCGATGAAGAAAACGGTTTCCGGGGTAGGGGAGATCAG
CTGGGAAGAAAGCAGGTTCCTGAGCAGCTGCGACTTACCGCAGCCGGTGGGCCCGTAAATCACACCTATT
ACCGGGTGCAACTGGTAGTTAAGAGAGCTGCAGCTGCCGTCATCCCTGAGCAGGGGGGCCACTTCGTTAA
GCATGTCCCTGACTCGCATGTTTTCCCTGACCAAATCCGCCAGAAGGCGCTCGCCGCCCAGCGATAGCAG
TTCTTGCAAGGAAGCAAAGTTTTTCAACGGTTTGAGACCGTCCGCCGTAGGCATGCTTTTGAGCGTTTGA
CCAAGCAGTTCCAGGCGGTCCCACAGCTCGGTCACCTGCTCTACGGCATCTCGATCCAGCATATCTCCTC
GTTTCGCGGGTTGGGGCGGCTTTCGCTGTACGGCAGTAGTCGGTGCTCGTCCAGACGGGCCAGGGTCATG
TCTTTCCACGGGCGCAGGGTCCTCGTCAGCGTAGTCTGGGTCACGGTGAAGGGGTGCGCTCCGGGCTGCG
CGCTGGCCAGGGTGCGCTTGAGGCTGGTCCTGCTGGTGCTGAAGCGCTGCCGGTCTTCGCCCTGCGCGTC
GGCCAGGTAGCATTTGACCATGGTGTCATAGTCCAGCCCCTCCGCGGCGTGGCCCTTGGCGCGCAGCTTG
CCCTTGGAGGAGGCGCCGCACGAGGGGCAGTGCAGACTTTTGAGGGCGTAGAGCTTGGGCGCGAGAAATA
CCGATTCCGGGGAGTAGGCATCCGCGCCGCAGGCCCCGCAGACGGTCTCGCATTCCACGAGCCAGGTGAG
CTCTGGCCGTTCGGGGTCAAAAACCAGGTTTCCCCCATGCTTTTTGATGCGTTTCTTACCTCTGGTTTCC
ATGAGCCGGTGTCCACGCTCGGTGACGAAAAGGCTGTCCGTGTCCCCGTATACAGACTTGAGAGGCCTGT
CCTCGACCGATGCCCTTGAGAGCCTTCAACCCAGTCAGCTCCTTCCGGTGGGCGCGGGGCATGACTATCG
TCGCCGCACTTATGACTGTCTTCTTTATCATGCAACTCGTAGGACAGGTGCCGGCAGCGCTCTGGGTCAT
TTTCGGCGAGGACCGCTTTCGCTGGAGCGCGACGATGATCGGCCTGTCGCTTGCGGTATTCGGAATCTTG
CACGCCCTCGCTCAAGCCTTCGTCACTGGTCCCGCCACCAAACGTTTCGGCGAGAAGCAGGCCATTATCG
CCGGCATGGCGGCCGACGCGCTGGGCTACGTCTTGCTGGCGTTCGCGACGCGAGGCTGGATGGCCTTCCC
CATTATGATTCTTCTCGCTTCCGGCGGCATCGGGATGCCCGCGTTGCAGGCCATGCTGTCCAGGCAGGTA
GATGACGACCATCAGGGACAGCTTCAAGGATCGCTCGCGGCTCTTACCAGCCTAACTTCGATCACTGGAC
CGCTGATCGTCACGGCGATTTATGCCGCCTCGGCGAGCACATGGAACGGGTTGGCATGGATTGTAGGCGC
CGCCCTATACCTTGTCTGCCTCCCCGCGTTGCGTCGCGGTGCATGGAGCCGGGCCACCTCGACCTGAATG
GAAGCCGGCGGCACCTCGCTAACGGATTCACCACTCCAAGAATTGGAGCCAATCAATTCTTGCGGAGAAC
TGTGAATGCGCAAACCAACCCTTGGCAGAACATATCCATCGCGTCCGCCATCTCCAGCAGCCGCACGCGG
CGCATCTCGGGCAGCGTTGGGTCCTGGCCACGGGTGCGCATGATCGTGCTCCTGTCGTTGAGGACCCGGC
TAGGCTGGCGGGGTTGCCTTACTGGTTAGCAGAATGAATCACCGATACGCGAGCGAACGTGAAGCGACTG
CTGCTGCAAAACGTCTGCGACCTGAGCAACAACATGAATGGTCTTCGGTTTCCGTGTTTCGTAAAGTCTG
GAAACGCGGAAGTCAGCGCCCTGCACCATTATGTTCCGGATCTGCATCGCAGGATGCTGCTGGCTACCCT
GTGGAACACCTACATCTGTATTAACGAAGCGCTGGCATTGACCCTGAGTGATTTTTCTCTGGTCCCGCCG
CATCCATACCGCCAGTTGTTTACCCTCACAACGTTCCAGTAACCGGGCATGTTCATCATCAGTAACCCGT
ATCGTGAGCATCCTCTCTCGTTTCATCGGTATCATTACCCCCATGAACAGAAATCCCCCTTACACGGAGG
CATCAGTGACCAAACAGGAAAAAACCGCCCTTAACATGGCCCGCTTTATCAGAAGCCAGACATTAACGCT
TCTGGAGAAACTCAACGAGCTGGACGCGGATGAACAGGCAGACATCTGTGAATCGCTTCACGACCACGCT
GATGAGCTTTACCGCAGCTGCCTCGCGCGTTTCGGTGATGACGGTGAAAACCTCTGACACATGCAGCTCC
CGGAGACGGTCACAGCTTGTCTGTAAGCGGATGCCGGGAGCAGACAAGCCCGTCAGGGCGCGTCAGCGGG
TGTTGGCGGGTGTCGGGGCGCAGCCATGACCCAGTCACGTAGCGATAGCGGAGTGTATACTGGCTTAACT
ATGCGGCATCAGAGCAGATTGTACTGAGAGTGCACCATATGCGGTGTGAAATACCGCACAGATGCGTAAG
GAGAAAATACCGCATCAGGCGCTCTTCCGCTTCCTCGCTCACTGACTCGCTGCGCTCGGTCGTTCGGCTG
CGGCGAGCGGTATCAGCTCACTCAAAGGCGGTAATACGGTTATCCACAGAATCAGGGGATAACGCAGGAA
AGAACATGTGAGCAAAAGGCCAGCAAAAGGCCAGGAACCGTAAAAAGGCCGCGTTGCTGGCGTTTTTCCA
TAGGCTCCGCCCCCCTGACGAGCATCACAAAAATCGACGCTCAAGTCAGAGGTGGCGAAACCCGACAGGA
CTATAAAGATACCAGGCGTTTCCCCCTGGAAGCTCCCTCGTGCGCTCTCCTGTTCCGACCCTGCCGCTTA
CCGGATACCTGTCCGCCTTTCTCCCTTCGGGAAGCGTGGCGCTTTCTCATAGCTCACGCTGTAGGTATCT
CAGTTCGGTGTAGGTCGTTCGCTCCAAGCTGGGCTGTGTGCACGAACCCCCCGTTCAGCCCGACCGCTGC
GCCTTATCCGGTAACTATCGTCTTGAGTCCAACCCGGTAAGACACGACTTATCGCCACTGGCAGCAGCCA
CTGGTAACAGGATTAGCAGAGCGAGGTATGTAGGCGGTGCTACAGAGTTCTTGAAGTGGTGGCCTAACTA
CGGCTACACTAGAAGGACAGTATTTGGTATCTGCGCTCTGCTGAAGCCAGTTACCTTCGGAAAAAGAGTT
GGTAGCTCTTGATCCGGCAAACAAACCACCGCTGGTAGCGGTGGTTTTTTTGTTTGCAAGCAGCAGATTA
CGCGCAGAAAAAAAGGATCTCAAGAAGATCCTTTGATCTTTTCTACGGGGTCTGACGCTCAGTGGAACGA
AAACTCACGTTAAGGGATTTTGGTCATGAGATTATCAAAAAGGATCTTCACCTAGATCCTTTTAAATTAA
AAATGAAGTTTTAAATCAATCTAAAGTATATATGAGTAAACTTGGTCTGACAGTTACCAATGCTTAATCA
GTGAGGCACCTATCTCAGCGATCTGTCTATTTCGTTCATCCATAGTTGCCTGACTCCCCGTCGTGTAGAT
AACTACGATACGGGAGGGCTTACCATCTGGCCCCAGTGCTGCAATGATACCGCGAGACCCACGCTCACCG
GCTCCAGATTTATCAGCAATAAACCAGCCAGCCGGAAGGGCCGAGCGCAGAAGTGGTCCTGCAACTTTAT
CCGCCTCCATCCAGTCTATTAATTGTTGCCGGGAAGCTAGAGTAAGTAGTTCGCCAGTTAATAGTTTGCG
CAACGTTGTTGCCATTGCTGCAGGCATCGTGGTGTCACGCTCGTCGTTTGGTATGGCTTCATTCAGCTCC
GGTTCCCAACGATCAAGGCGAGTTACATGATCCCCCATGTTGTGCAAAAAAGCGGTTAGCTCCTTCGGTC
CTCCGATCGTTGTCAGAAGTAAGTTGGCCGCAGTGTTATCACTCATGGTTATGGCAGCACTGCATAATTC
TCTTACTGTCATGCCATCCGTAAGATGCTTTTCTGTGACTGGTGAGTACTCAACCAAGTCATTCTGAGAA
TAGTGTATGCGGCGACCGAGTTGCTCTTGCCCGGCGTCAACACGGGATAATACCGCGCCACATAGCAGAA
CTTTAAAAGTGCTCATCATTGGAAAACGTTCTTCGGGGCGAAAACTCTCAAGGATCTTACCGCTGTTGAG
ATCCAGTTCGATGTAACCCACTCGTGCACCCAACTGATCTTCAGCATCTTTTACTTTCACCAGCGTTTCT
GGGTGAGCAAAAACAGGAAGGCAAAATGCCGCAAAAAAGGGAATAAGGGCGACACGGAAATGTTGAATAC
TCATACTCTTCCTTTTTCAATATTATTGAAGCATTTATCAGGGTTATTGTCTCATGAGCGGATACATATT
TGAATGTATTTAGAAAAATAAACAAATAGGGGTTCCGCGCACATTTCCCCGAAAAGTGCCACCTGACGTC
TAAGAAACCATTATTATCATGACATTAACCTATAAAAATAGGCGTATCACGAGGCCCTTTCGTCTTCAAG
Features (pLannotate 1.2.2; 26 found; start..end, strand, type, name):
      5..107     +  repeat_region  ITR: inverted terminal repeat of human adenovirus serotype 5 inverted
    195..345     +  misc_signal    Ad5 Ψ: packaging signal for adenovirus serotype 5
    470..694     -  polyA_signal   bGH poly(A) signal: bovine growth hormone polyadenylation signal
    707..723     -  misc_feature   MCS (fragment): pUC18/19 multiple cloning site
    727..1315    -  misc_feature   WPRE: woodchuck hepatitis virus posttranscriptional regulatory element
   1364..2077    -  CDS            GFPmut2: GFPmut2 is a basic (constitutively fluorescent) green fluorescent protein published in 1996, derived from Aequorea victoria. It is reported to be a very rapidly-maturing weak dimer.
   2124..2696    -  misc_feature   IRES: internal ribosome entry site (IRES) of the encephalomyocarditis virus (EMCV)
   2708..2770    -  CDS            CREB1 (fragment): CREB1_BOVIN - Also known as CREB, CREB2. Experimental evidence at protein level: Swiss-Prot protein existence level 1. Phosphorylation-dependent transcription factor that stimulates transcription upon binding to the DNA cAMP response element (CRE), a sequence present in many viral and cellular promoters. Transcription activation is enhanced by the TORC coactivators which act independently of Ser-117 phosphorylation. Involved in different cellular processes including the synchronization of circadian rhythmicity and the differentiation of adipose cells. From Bos taurus (Bovine).
   2897..2929    -  CDS            T7 tag (gene 10 leader): leader peptide from bacteriophage T7 gene 10 promotes efficient translation in E. coli
   2933..2953    -  CDS            FLAG (fragment): FLAG® epitope tag, followed by an enterokinase cleavage site
   2980..2998    -  promoter       T7 promoter: promoter for bacteriophage T7 RNA polymerase
   3043..3175    -  intron         chimeric intron: chimera between introns from human β-globin and immunoglobulin heavy chain genes
   3233..3251    -  promoter       T7 promoter: promoter for bacteriophage T7 RNA polymerase
   3267..3301    -  LTR            5' LTR (truncated) (fragment): truncated 5' long terminal repeat (LTR) from HIV-1
   3297..3500    -  promoter       CMV promoter: human cytomegalovirus (CMV) immediate early promoter
   3501..3880    -  enhancer       CMV enhancer: human cytomegalovirus immediate early enhancer
   3914..4090    +  CDS            E1B (fragment): E1B55_ADE02 - Experimental evidence at protein level: Swiss-Prot protein existence level 1. Plays a major role to prevent cellular inhibition of viral genome replication. Assembles an SCF-like E3 ubiquitin ligase complex based on the cellular proteins ELOB, ELOC, CUL5 and RBX1, in cooperation with viral E4orf6. This viral RING-type ligase ubiquitinates cellular substrates and targets them to proteasomal degradation: TP53/p53, LIG4, MRE11-RAD50-NBS1 (MRN) complex, ITGA3, DAXX and BLM. Degradation of host TP53/p53 activity is essential for preventing E1A-induced TP53 accumulation that would othe
   4193..4612    +  CDS            IX: CAP9_ADE05 - Experimental evidence at protein level: Swiss-Prot protein existence level 1. Structural component of the virion that acts as a cement protein on the capsid exterior and forms triskelion structures consisting of three molecules that stabilize three hexon trimers at the center of each icosahedral facet and fixes the peripentonal hexons. Dispensable for assembly. During virus entry, recruits the anterograde motor kinesin-1 to the capsid docked at the nuclear pore complex thereby subjecting the docked capsid to a pulling force. The resulting tension leads to capsid disruption, disper
   4678..6012    -  CDS            IVa2: PKG1_ADE05 - Experimental evidence at protein level: Swiss-Prot protein existence level 1. Component of the packaging machinery which encapsidates the viral DNA into preformed capsids and transcriptional activator of the viral major late promoter (MLP). Binds, along with packaging proteins 2 and 3, to the specific packaging sequence on the left end of viral genomic DNA and displays ATPase activity thereby providing the power stroke of the packaging machinery. The activity of packaging protein IVa2 is stimulated by protein 33K which acts as a terminase. May be the protein that pumps DNA into th
   6373..6997    +  CDS            TcR (fragment): tetracycline efflux protein; tet; confers resistance to tetracycline
   7239..7619    -  CDS            YPB1_ECOLX: Protein predicted: Swiss-Prot protein existence level 4. From Escherichia coli.
   7636..7827    +  CDS            rop: Rop protein, which maintains plasmids at low copy number; rop
   7929..8069    +  misc_feature   bom: basis of mobility region from pBR322
   8255..8843    -  rep_origin     ori: high-copy-number ColE1/pMB1/pBR322/pUC origin of replication
   9014..9874    -  CDS            AmpR: β-lactamase; bla; confers resistance to ampicillin, carbenicillin, and related antibiotics
   9875..9979    -  promoter       AmpR promoter: bla
