[The description below was written by a language model from this plasmid's Addgene catalogue record and pLannotate feature annotations shown in this document.]
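Description:
pXCX.CMV.ACREB.WPRE is a 10,080 bp adenoviral shuttle (left-end transfer) plasmid built on the pXCXCMV backbone, intended for mammalian expression and for generating recombinant adenovirus serotype 5 vectors. The bacterial portion is pBR322-like: it has a ColE1/pMB1-type origin with the rop gene and bom site, an ampicillin resistance gene with its own promoter for selection, and a remnant fragment of the tetracycline resistance gene. The adenoviral portion comprises the Ad5 left inverted terminal repeat and the Ψ packaging signal. On the other side of the expression cassette lie a fragment of E1B and the protein IX and IVa2 coding regions. This layout places the cassette in the position of the E1 region. The downstream Ad5 sequences would typically serve as the homology arm for recombination with a plasmid or genome supplying the rest of the virus, although the record does not describe the rescue procedure.

The expression cassette lies in reverse orientation relative to the ITR. The CMV immediate-early enhancer and promoter, followed by a chimeric intron, drive A-CREB, a dominant-negative inhibitor of the transcription factor CREB. The annotation detects only a short CREB1-derived segment, preceded by FLAG and T7 gene 10 leader tag sequences. An EMCV IRES then allows co-translation of a green fluorescent reporter from the same transcript. The depositor describes this reporter as EGFP, while the annotation calls it GFPmut2. A WPRE, which enhances transcript stability and expression, and a bovine growth hormone polyadenylation signal complete the unit. The construct serves to overexpress A-CREB and block CREB-dependent transcription while marking transduced cells with fluorescence. The associated publication examines the role of CREB in protecting neurons from apoptotic and excitotoxic stress.
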