Addgene plasmid #38051: pXCX.CMV.ACREB.WPRE
Depositing lab: James Uney. Depositing organization: University of Bristol. Publication: Adenoviral expression of CREB protects neurons from apoptotic and excitotoxic stress. Glover CP, Heywood DJ, Bienemann AS, Deuschle U, Kew JN, Uney JB. Neuroreport. 2004 May 19;15(7):1171-5. 10.1097/00001756-200405190-00018 PubMed 15129168.
Backbone
  Vector backbone: pXCXCMV
  Total vector size (bp): 10080
  Modifications to backbone: co-expresses EGFP using an IRES
  Vector type: Mammalian Expression, Adenoviral
Growth in bacteria
  Bacterial resistance: Ampicillin, 100 μg/mL
  Growth temperature: 37°C
  Growth strain: NEB Stable
  Copy number: Unknown
Gene/Insert
  Gene/Insert name: A-CREB (alt names: ACREB; a dominant-negative inhibitor of CREB)
  Promoter: CMV
  Cloning method: Restriction Enzyme; 5′ cloning site unknown (unknown if destroyed); 3′ cloning site unknown (unknown if destroyed)
  Sequencing primers: 5′ CMV-F
Terms and licenses: Academic/Nonprofit Terms; Industry Terms: Not Available to Industry
Depositor comments: Adenoviral plasmid for overexpression of A-CREB from CMV promoter with WPRE
How to cite: pXCX.CMV.ACREB.WPRE was a gift from James Uney (Addgene plasmid # 38051 ; http://n2t.net/addgene:38051 ; RRID:Addgene_38051)
