>Addgene plasmid #38051 | pXCX.CMV.ACREB.WPRE | addgene partial sequence | sequence record 48809 | chim-int-F 5'-TCTTACTGACATCCACTTTGCC-3'
CAGCTCTTAAGGCTAGAGTACTTAATACGACTCACTATAGGCTAGCCTCGAGAATTCCACCATGGACTAC
AAGGACGACGATGACAAGCATATGGCTAGCATGACTGGTGGACAGCAAATGGGTCGGGATCCTGACCTGG
AACAACGTGCTGAGGAACTGGCCCGTGAAAACGAAGAGCTGGAAAAAGAGGCCGAAGAGCTGGAGCAGGA
ACTGGCAGAACTCGAGAACAGAGTGGCAGTGCTTGAAAACCAAAACAAAACATTGATTGAGGAGCTAAAA
GCACTTAAGGACCTTTACTGCCACAAGTCAGATTAAGAATTCCGCCCC
