>Addgene plasmid #38051 | pXCX.CMV.ACREB.WPRE | addgene partial sequence | sequence record 134554 | WPRE-R 5'-CATAGCGTAAAAGGAGCAACA-3'
AATTTTGTAATCCAGAGGTTGATTGTCGACGGATCCTCTAGATGCATGCTCGAGCGGCCGCCCTCGAGTT
TATTTGTATAGTTCATCCATGCCATGTGTAATCCCAGCAGCTGTTACAAACTCAAGAAGGACCATGTGGT
CTCTCTTTTCGTTGGGATCTTTCGAAAGGGCAGATTGTGTGGACAGGTAATGGTTGTCTGGTAAAAGGAC
AGGGCCATCGCCAATTGGAGTATTTTGTTGATAATGGTCTGCTAGTTGAACGCTTCCATCTTCAATGTTG
TGTCTAATTTTGAAGTTAACTTTGATTCCATTCTTTTGTTTGTCTGCCATGATGTATACATTGTGTGAGT
TATAGTTGTATTCCAATTTGTGTCCAAGAATGTTTCCATCTTCTTTAAAATCAATACCTTTTAACTCGAT
TCTATTAACAAGGGTATCACCTTCAAACTTGACTTCAGCACGTGTCTTGTAGTTCCCGTCATCTTTGAAA
AATATAGTTCTTTCCTGTACATAACCTTCGGGCATGGCACTCTTGAAAAAGTCATGCCGTTTCATATGAT
CTGGGTATCTCGCAAAGCATTGAAGACCATACGCAAAAGTAGTGACAAGTGTTGGCCATGGAACAGGTAG
TTTTCCAGTAGTGCAAATAAATTTAAGGGTAAGTTTTCCGTATGTTGCATCACCTTCACCCTCTCCACTG
ACAGAAAATTTGTGCCCATTAACATCACCATCTAATTCAACAAGAATTGGGACAACTCCAGTGAAAAGTT
CTTCTCCTTTACCCATGGTGGCGGCCCGGTCGACTCTAGCTAGAGGTACCACGCGTGCCATATTATCATC
GTGTTTTTCAA
